Addgene plasmid #63367: pFusX3-22
Purpose: Encodes RVD positions 7-9 in TALEN assembly
Depositing lab: Stephen Ekker. Depositing organization: Mayo Foundation for Medical Education and Research. Publication: FusX: A rapid one-step TALE assembly system for genome science. Ma AC, McNulty MS, Tanya PL, Jarryd CM, Martinez-Galvez G, Argue DP, Lee HB, Urban MD, Bullard CE, Blackburn PR, Man TK, Clark KJ, Ekker SC. Hum Gene Ther. 2016 Jun;27(6):451-63. doi: 10.1089/hum.2015.172 PubMed 26854857.
Backbone
  Vector backbone: FusX3
  Backbone size w/o insert (bp): 3015
  Vector type: TALEN
Growth in bacteria
  Bacterial resistance: Spectinomycin, 50 μg/mL
  Growth temperature: 37°C
  Growth strain: DH5alpha
  Copy number: High Copy
Gene/Insert
  Gene/Insert name: HD HD HD (alt name: X3_CCC)
  Species: Synthetic
  Mutation: none
  Cloning method: Restriction Enzyme; 5′ cloning site BsaI (destroyed during cloning); 3′ cloning site BsaI (destroyed during cloning)
  Sequencing primers: 5′ pCR8_F1; 3′ pCR8_R1
Terms and licenses: Academic/Nonprofit Terms; Industry Terms: Not Available to Industry
How to cite: pFusX3-22 was a gift from Stephen Ekker (Addgene plasmid # 63367 ; http://n2t.net/addgene:63367 ; RRID:Addgene_63367)
