[The description below was written by a language model from this plasmid's Addgene catalogue record.]
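Description:
pFusX3-22 is a bacterial library plasmid from the FusX TALE assembly system, a rapid one-step method for building custom TALE arrays such as those used in TALENs. It is built on the FusX3 backbone (about 3 kb without insert), is maintained at high copy in standard E. coli cloning strains, and is selected with spectinomycin. The record does not give a feature table, so the origin of replication and other backbone elements are not stated.

The insert is a synthetic, pre-assembled trimer of TALE repeat modules carrying the repeat-variable diresidues HD HD HD. In the TALE code HD specifies cytosine, which is reflected in the alternative name X3_CCC. This trimer is designated to occupy RVD positions 7 to 9 of the final repeat array. It was cloned into the backbone through BsaI sites, a type IIS enzyme commonly used in Golden Gate-style cloning, and those sites were destroyed in the process; no mutations are recorded.

The plasmid is a building block rather than an expression construct: no promoter, tag or reporter is recorded. A user designing a TALEN would choose this clone when the target DNA sequence reads CCC at positions 7 to 9, and combine it with the corresponding trimer plasmids from the other positional libraries and a receiving vector to produce a complete TALE DNA-binding domain for genome editing or related applications.
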