>Addgene plasmid #63367 | pFusX3-22 | depositor partial sequence | sequence record 105252 | pFusX3_CCC
AGTCTTAAGCGTCTCCATGGCCTGACCCCGGACCAAGTGGTGGCTATCGCCAGCCACGATGGCGGCAAGC
AAGCGCTCGAAACGGTGCAGCGGCTGTTGCCGGTGCTGTGCCAGGACCATGGCCTCACACCCGATCAGGT
CGTGGCTATCGCCAGCCACGATGGCGGCAAGCAAGCGCTCGAAACGGTGCAGCGGCTGTTGCCGGTGCTG
TGCCAGGACCATGGCCTGACTCCGGACCAAGTGGTGGCTATCGCCAGCCACGATGGCGGCAAGCAAGCGC
TCGAAACGGTGCAGCGGCTGTTGCCGGTGCTGTGCCAGGACCATGGCCTGCGAGACGTC
