>Addgene plasmid #63367 | pFusX3-22 | depositor partial sequence | sequence record 105253 | FusX3
CGTCTCCATGGCCTGACCCCGGACCAAGTGGTGGCTATCGAGACCGGCGCCGCTACGGGCGCGTCCCATT
CGCCATTCAGGCTGCGCAACTGTTGGGAAGGGCGATCGGTGCGGGCTCTTCGCTATTACGCCAGCTGGCG
AAAGGGGGATGTGCTGCAAGGCGATTAAGTTGGGAACGCCAGGGTTTTCCCAGTCACGACGTTGTAAAAC
GACGGCCAGTGAGCGCGCGTAATCGACTCACTATAGGGCGAATTGGGTACCGGGCCCCCCCTCGAGGTCC
TCCAGCTTTTGTTCCCTTTAGTGAGGGTTAATTGCGCGCTTGGCGTAATCATGGTCATAGCTGTTTCCTG
TGTGAAATTGTTATCCGCTCACAATTCCACACAACATACGAGCCGGAAGCATAAAGTGTAAAGCCTGGGG
TGCCTAATGAGTGAGCTAACTCACATTAATTGCGTTGCGCTCACTGCCCGCTTTCCACCGGTGGTCTCTG
GCGGCAAGCAAGCGCTCGAAACGGTGCAGCGGCTGTTGCCGGTGCTGTGCCAGGACCATGGCCTGCGAGA
CGTCTAGACCAGCCAGGACAGAAATGCCTCGACTTCGCTGCTACCCAAGGTTGCCGGGTGACGCACACCG
TGGAAACGGATGAAGGCACGAACCCAGTGGACATAAGCCTGTTCGGTTCGTAAGCTGTAATGCAAGTAGC
GTATGCGCTCACGCAACTGGTCCAGAACCTTGACCGAACGCAGCGGTGGTAACGGCGCAGTGGCGGTTTT
CATGGCTTGTTATGACTGTTTTTTTGGGGTACAGTCTATGCCTCGGGCATCCAAGCAGCAAGCGCGTTAC
GCCGTGGGTCGATGTTTGATGTTATGGAGCAGCAACGATGTTACGCAGCAGGGCAGTCGCCCTAAAACAA
AGTTAAACATTATGAGGGAAGCGGTGATCGCCGAAGTATCGACTCAACTATCAGAGGTAGTTGGCGTCAT
CGAGCGCCATCTCGAACCGACGTTGCTGGCCGTACATTTGTACGGCTCCGCAGTGGATGGCGGCCTGAAG
CCACACAGTGATATTGATTTGCTGGTTACGGTGACCGTAAGGCTTGATGAAACAACGCGGCGAGCTTTGA
TCAACGACCTTTTGGAAACTTCGGCTTCCCCTGGAGAGAGCGAGATTCTCCGCGCTGTAGAAGTCACCAT
TGTTGTGCACGACGACATCATTCCGTGGCGTTATCCAGCTAAGCGCGAACTGCAATTTGGAGAATGGCAG
CGCAATGACATTCTTGCAGGTATCTTCGAGCCAGCCACGATCGACATTGATCTGGCTATCTTGCTGACAA
AAGCAAGAGAACATAGCGTTGCCTTGGTAGGTCCAGCGGCGGAGGAACTCTTTGATCCGGTTCCTGAACA
GGATCTATTTGAGGCGCTAAATGAAACCTTAACGCTATGGAACTCGCCGCCCGACTGGGCTGGCGATGAG
CGAAATGTAGTGCTTACGTTGTCCCGCATTTGGTACAGCGCAGTAACCGGCAAAATCGCGCCGAAGGATG
TCGCTGCCGACTGGGCAATGGAGCGCCTGCCGGCCCAGTATCAGCCCGTCATACTTGAAGCTAGACAGGC
TTATCTTGGACAAGAAGAAGATCGCTTGGCCTCGCGCGCAGATCAGTTGGAAGAATTTGTCCACTACGTG
AAAGGCGAGATCACCAAGGTAGTCGGCAAATAACCCTCGAGCCACCCATGACCAAAATCCCTTAACGTGA
GTTACGCGTCGTTCCACTGAGCGTCAGACCCCGTAGAAAAGATCAAAGGATCTTCTTGAGATCCTTTTTT
TCTGCGCGTAATCTGCTGCTTGCAAACAAAAAAACCACCGCTACCAGCGGTGGTTTGTTTGCCGGATCAA
GAGCTACCAACTCTTTTTCCGAAGGTAACTGGCTTCAGCAGAGCGCAGATACCAAATACTGTCCTTCTAG
TGTAGCCGTAGTTAGGCCACCACTTCAAGAACTCTGTAGCACCGCCTACATACCTCGCTCTGCTAATCCT
GTTACCAGTGGCTGCTGCCAGTGGCGATAAGTCGTGTCTTACCGGGTTGGACTCAAGACGATAGTTACCG
GATAAGGCGCAGCGGTCGGGCTGAACGGGGGGTTCGTGCACACAGCCCAGCTTGGAGCGAACGACCTACA
CCGAACTGAGATACCTACAGCGTGAGCATTGAGAAAGCGCCACGCTTCCCGAAGGGAGAAAGGCGGACAG
GTATCCGGTAAGCGGCAGGGTCGGAACAGGAGAGCGCACGAGGGAGCTTCCAGGGGGAAACGCCTGGTAT
CTTTATAGTCCTGTCGGGTTTCGCCACCTCTGACTTGAGCGTCGATTTTTGTGATGCTCGTCAGGGGGGC
GGAGCCTATGGAAAAACGCCAGCAACGCGGCCTTTTTACGGTTCCTGGCCTTTTGCTGGCCTTTTGCTCA
CATGTTCTTTCCTGCGTTATCCCCTGATTCTGTGGATAACCGTATTACCGCCTTTGAGTGAGCTGATACC
GCTCGCCGCAGCCGAACGACCGAGCGCAGCGAGTCAGTGAGCGAGGAAGCGGAAGAGCGCCCAATACGCA
AACCGCCTCTCCCCGCGCGTTGGCCGATTCATTAATGCAGCTGGCACGACAGGTTTCCCGACTGGAAAGC
GGGCAGTGAGCGCAACGCAATTAATACGCGTACCGCTAGCCAGGAAGAGTTTGTAGAAACGCAAAAAGGC
CATCCGTCAGGATGGCCTTCTGCTTAGTTTGATGCCTGGCAGTTTATGGCGGGCGTCCTGCCCGCCACCC
TCCGGGCCGTTGCTTCACAACGTTCAAATCCGCTCCCGGCGGATTTGTCCTACTCAGGAGAGCGTTCACC
GACAAACAACAGATAAAACGAAAGGCCCAGTCTTCCGACTGAGCCTTTCGTTTTATTTGATGCCTGGCAG
TTCCCTACTCTCGCGTTAACGCTAGCATGGATGTTTTCCCAGTCACGACGTTGTAAAACGACGGCCAGTC
TTAAG
