>Addgene plasmid #63367 | pFusX3-22 | addgene partial sequence | sequence record 115567 | pCR8_R1 5'-cgaaccgaacaggcttatgt-3'
CGTCACCCGGCAACCTTGGGTAGCAGCGAAGTCGAGGCATTTCTGTCCTGGCTGGTCTAGACGTCTCGCA
GGCCATGGTCCTGGCACAGCACCGGCAACAGCCGCTGCACCGTTTCGAGCGCTTGCTTGCCGCCATCGTG
GCTGGCGATAGCCACCACTTGGTCCGGAGTCAGGCCATGGTCCTGGCACAGCACCGGCAACAGCCGCTGC
ACCGTTTCGAGCGCTTGCTTGCCGCCATCGTGGCTGGCGATAGCCACGACCTGATCGGGTGTGAGGCCAT
GGTCCTGGCACAGCACCGGCAACAGCCGCTGCACCGTTTCGAGCGCTTGCTTGCCGCCATCGTGGCTGGC
GATAGCCACCACTTGGTCCGGGGTCAGGCCATGGAGACGCTTAAGACTGGCCGTCGTTTTACAACGTCGT
GACTGGGAAAACATCCATGCTAGCGTTAACGCGAGAGTAGGGAACTGCCAGGCATCAAATAAAACGAAAG
GCTCAGTCGGAAGACTGGGCCTTTCGTTTTATCTGTTGTTTGTCGGTGAACGCTCTCCTGAGTAGGACAA
ATCCGCCGGGAGCGGATTTGAACGTTGTGAAGCAACGGCCCGGAGGGTGGCGGGCAGGACGCCCGCCATA
AACTGCCAGGCATCAAACTAAGCAGAAGGCCATCCTGACGGAT
